Addgene plasmid #115796: pCF525-EF1a-Hygro-P2A-mCherry-lenti
Purpose: Expresses mCherry in human cells, contained in a lentiviral vector.
Depositing lab: Jennifer Doudna. Depositing organization: University of California, Berkeley. Publication: Systematic discovery of natural CRISPR-Cas12a inhibitors. Watters KE, Fellmann C, Bai HB, Ren SM, Doudna JA. Science. 2018 Oct 12;362(6411):236-239. doi: 10.1126/science.aau5138. Epub 2018 Sep 6. PubMed 30190307.
Backbone
  Vector backbone: pCF525 (SIN-LTR lenti)
  Backbone manufacturer: N/A
  Backbone size w/o insert (bp): 8100
  Total vector size (bp): 8823
  Vector type: Mammalian Expression, Bacterial Expression, Lentiviral
  Selectable markers: Hygromycin
Growth in bacteria
  Bacterial resistance: Ampicillin, 100 μg/mL
  Growth temperature: 37°C
  Growth strain: NEB Stable
  Copy number: High Copy
Gene/Insert
  Gene/Insert name: mCherry
  Insert size (bp): 711
  Promoter: EF-1a promoter
  Cloning method: Gibson Cloning
  Sequencing primers: 5′ TGCGACGCAATCGTCCGATCC
Terms and licenses: Academic/Nonprofit Terms; Industry Terms: Not Available to Industry
How to cite: pCF525-EF1a-Hygro-P2A-mCherry-lenti was a gift from Jennifer Doudna (Addgene plasmid # 115796 ; http://n2t.net/addgene:115796 ; RRID:Addgene_115796)
