[The description below was written by a language model from this plasmid's Addgene catalogue record and pLannotate feature annotations shown in this document.]
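Description:
pCF525-EF1a-Hygro-P2A-mCherry-lenti is an 8.8 kb self-inactivating (SIN) HIV-1-based lentiviral transfer plasmid built on the pCF525 backbone for stable expression of mCherry in human cells. In bacteria it is maintained as a high-copy plasmid through a ColE1/pUC-type origin and selected with ampicillin via the β-lactamase gene. The viral genome is transcribed in packaging cells from a CMV enhancer/promoter fused to a truncated 5' LTR, an arrangement that typically makes genomic RNA production Tat-independent. This is followed by the Ψ packaging signal with a short gag fragment, the Rev response element for nuclear export of the unspliced genome, and the cPPT/CTS, which aids nuclear import of the reverse-transcribed DNA. The 3' LTR carries the ΔU3 deletion, so the integrated provirus lacks LTR promoter activity, and a bGH polyadenylation signal lies downstream of it.

The payload is a single bicistronic cassette driven by the human EF-1α promoter, annotated as the core promoter with intron A segments. It encodes hygromycin B phosphotransferase followed by mCherry. According to the construct name, the two are joined by a P2A self-cleaving peptide, although the feature table does not annotate this element; the short gap between the two coding sequences is consistent with it. One transcript therefore yields both the drug-resistance enzyme and the red fluorescent protein as separate polypeptides, and a WPRE downstream enhances transcript stability and expression. Transduced cells can be selected with hygromycin and tracked or sorted by red fluorescence. The record states only that the plasmid expresses mCherry in human cells; it was deposited in connection with a study on natural CRISPR-Cas12a inhibitors, but its specific role there is not stated.
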