Features (pLannotate 1.2.2; 24 found; start..end, strand, type, name):
     61..440     +  enhancer       CMV enhancer: human cytomegalovirus immediate early enhancer
    441..640     +  promoter       CMV promoter: human cytomegalovirus (CMV) immediate early promoter
    658..838     +  LTR            5' LTR (truncated): truncated 5' long terminal repeat (LTR) from HIV-1
    885..1010    +  misc_feature   HIV-1 Ψ: packaging signal of human immunodeficiency virus type 1
    994..1357    +  CDS            HIV-1 gag (fragment): gag protein from human immunodeficiency virus 1; gag
   1503..1736    +  misc_feature   RRE: The Rev response element (RRE) of HIV-1 allows for Rev-dependent mRNA export from the nucleus to the cytoplasm.
   2113..2213    +  CDS            Rev (fragment): human immunodeficiency virus 1 (HIV-1) Rev protein; rev; enhances nuclear export of unspliced and incompletely spliced viral mRNAs
   2263..2380    +  misc_feature   cPPT/CTS: central polypurine tract and central termination sequence of HIV-1
   2430..2448    +  CDS            small t antigen (fragment): SV40 (simian virus 40) small t antigen
   2474..2685    +  promoter       EF-1α core promoter: core promoter for human elongation factor EF-1α
   2686..2794    +  intron         EF-1α intron A (fragment): intron upstream of the start codon of human EF-1α
   3420..3623    +  intron         EF-1α intron A: truncated intron upstream of the start codon of human EF-1α
   3662..4681    +  CDS            HygR: hygromycin B phosphotransferase confers resistance to hygromycin
   4748..5455    +  CDS            mCherry: mCherry is a basic (constitutively fluorescent) red fluorescent protein published in 2004, derived from Discosoma sp.. It is reported to be a very rapidly-maturing monomer with low acid sensitivity.
   5474..6062    +  misc_feature   WPRE: woodchuck hepatitis virus posttranscriptional regulatory element
   6113..6132    +  misc_feature   cPPT/CTS (fragment): central polypurine tract and central termination sequence of HIV-1
   6134..6367    +  LTR            3' LTR (ΔU3): self-inactivating 3' long terminal repeat (LTR) from HIV-1
   6399..6623    +  polyA_signal   bGH poly(A) signal: bovine growth hormone polyadenylation signal
   6627..6646    +  promoter       SV40 promoter (fragment): SV40 enhancer and early promoter
   6667..6717    -  CDS            lacI (fragment): lac repressor; lacI; The lac repressor binds to the lac operator to inhibit transcription in E. coli. This inhibition can be relieved by adding lactose or isopropyl-β-D-thiogalactopyranoside (IPTG).
   6900..7488    -  rep_origin     ori: high-copy-number ColE1/pMB1/pBR322/pUC origin of replication
   7659..8519    -  CDS            AmpR: β-lactamase; bla; confers resistance to ampicillin, carbenicillin, and related antibiotics
   8520..8624    -  promoter       AmpR promoter: bla
   8683..8735    -  misc_feature   bom (fragment): basis of mobility region from pBR322
>Addgene plasmid #115796 | pCF525-EF1a-Hygro-P2A-mCherry-lenti | addgene full sequence | sequence record 225436 | Addgene NGS Result
TGAAGAATCTGCTTAGGGTTAGGCGTTTTGCGCTGCTTCGCGATGTACGGGCCAGATATTGACATTGATT
ATTGACTAGTTATTAATAGTAATCAATTACGGGGTCATTAGTTCATAGCCCATATATGGAGTTCCGCGTT
ACATAACTTACGGTAAATGGCCCGCCTGGCTGACCGCCCAACGACCCCCGCCCATTGACGTCAATAATGA
CGTATGTTCCCATAGTAACGCCAATAGGGACTTTCCATTGACGTCAATGGGTGGAGTATTTACGGTAAAC
TGCCCACTTGGCAGTACATCAAGTGTATCATATGCCAAGTACGCCCCCTATTGACGTCAATGACGGTAAA
TGGCCCGCCTGGCATTATGCCCAGTACATGACCTTATGGGACTTTCCTACTTGGCAGTACATCTACGTAT
TAGTCATCGCTATTACCATGGTGATGCGGTTTTGGCAGTACATCAATGGGCGTGGATAGCGGTTTGACTC
ACGGGGATTTCCAAGTCTCCACCCCATTGACGTCAATGGGAGTTTGTTTTGGCACCAAAATCAACGGGAC
TTTCCAAAATGTCGTAACAACTCCGCCCCATTGACGCAAATGGGCGGTAGGCGTGTACGGTGGGAGGTCT
ATATAAGCAGCGCGTTTTGCCTGTACTGGGTCTCTCTGGTTAGACCAGATCTGAGCCTGGGAGCTCTCTG
GCTAACTAGGGAACCCACTGCTTAAGCCTCAATAAAGCTTGCCTTGAGTGCTTCAAGTAGTGTGTGCCCG
TCTGTTGTGTGACTCTGGTAACTAGAGATCCCTCAGACCCTTTTAGTCAGTGTGGAAAATCTCTAGCAGT
GGCGCCCGAACAGGGACTTGAAAGCGAAAGGGAAACCAGAGGAGCTCTCTCGACGCAGGACTCGGCTTGC
TGAAGCGCGCACGGCAAGAGGCGAGGGGCGGCGACTGGTGAGTACGCCAAAAATTTTGACTAGCGGAGGC
TAGAAGGAGAGAGATGGGTGCGAGAGCGTCAGTATTAAGCGGGGGAGAATTAGATCGCGATGGGAAAAAA
TTCGGTTAAGGCCAGGGGGAAAGAAAAAATATAAATTAAAACATATAGTATGGGCAAGCAGGGAGCTAGA
ACGATTCGCAGTTAATCCTGGCCTGTTAGAAACATCAGAAGGCTGTAGACAAATACTGGGACAGCTACAA
CCATCCCTTCAGACAGGATCAGAAGAACTTAGATCATTATATAATACAGTAGCAACCCTCTATTGTGTGC
ATCAAAGGATAGAGATAAAAGACACCAAGGAAGCTTTAGACAAGATAGAGGAAGAGCAAAACAAAAGTAA
GACCACCGCACAGCAAGCGGCCGCTGATCTTCAGACCTGGAGGAGGAGATATGAGGGACAATTGGAGAAG
TGAATTATATAAATATAAAGTAGTAAAAATTGAACCATTAGGAGTAGCACCCACCAAGGCAAAGAGAAGA
GTGGTGCAGAGAGAAAAAAGAGCAGTGGGAATAGGAGCTTTGTTCCTTGGGTTCTTGGGAGCAGCAGGAA
GCACTATGGGCGCAGCGTCAATGACGCTGACGGTACAGGCCAGACAATTATTGTCTGGTATAGTGCAGCA
GCAGAACAATTTGCTGAGGGCTATTGAGGCGCAACAGCATCTGTTGCAACTCACAGTCTGGGGCATCAAG
CAGCTCCAGGCAAGAATCCTGGCTGTGGAAAGATACCTAAAGGATCAACAGCTCCTGGGGATTTGGGGTT
GCTCTGGAAAACTCATTTGCACCACTGCTGTGCCTTGGAATGCTAGTTGGAGTAATAAATCTCTGGAACA
GATTTGGAATCACACGACCTGGATGGAGTGGGACAGAGAAATTAACAATTACACAAGCTTAATACACTCC
TTAATTGAAGAATCGCAAAACCAGCAAGAAAAGAATGAACAAGAATTATTGGAATTAGATAAATGGGCAA
GTTTGTGGAATTGGTTTAACATAACAAATTGGCTGTGGTATATAAAATTATTCATAATGATAGTAGGAGG
CTTGGTAGGTTTAAGAATAGTTTTTGCTGTACTTTCTATAGTGAATAGAGTTAGGCAGGGATATTCACCA
TTATCGTTTCAGACCCACCTCCCAACCCCGAGGGGACCCGACAGGCCCGAAGGAATAGAAGAAGAAGGTG
GAGAGAGAGACAGAGACAGATCCATTCGATTAGTGAACGGATCGGCACTGCGTGCGCCAATTCTGCAGAC
AAATGGCAGTATTCATCCACAATTTTAAAAGAAAAGGGGGGATTGGGGGGTACAGTGCAGGGGAAAGAAT
AGTAGACATAATAGCAACAGACATACAAACTAAAGAATTACAAAAACAAATTACAAAAATTCAAAATTTT
CGGGTTTATTACAGGGACAGCAGAGATCCAGTTTGGTTAATTAAGCTAGCTAGGTCTTGAAAGGAGTGGG
AATTGGCTCCGGTGCCCGTCAGTGGGCAGAGCGCACATCGCCCACAGTCCCCGAGAAGTTGGGGGGAGGG
GTCGGCAATTGATCCGGTGCCTAGAGAAGGTGGCGCGGGGTAAACTGGGAAAGTGATGTCGTGTACTGGC
TCCGCCTTTTTCCCGAGGGTGGGGGAGAACCGTATATAAGTGCAGTAGTCGCCGTGAACGTTCTTTTTCG
CAACGGGTTTGCCGCCAGAACACAGGTAAGTGCCGTGTGTGGTTCCCGCGGGCCTGGCCTCTTTACGGGT
TATGGCCCTTGCGTGCCTTGAATTACTTCCACTGGCTGCAGTACGTGATTCTTGATCCCGAGCTTCGGGT
TGGAAGTGGGTGGGAGAGTTCGAGGCCTTGCGCTTAAGGAGCCCCTTCGCCTCGTGCTTGAGTTGAGGCC
TGGCCTGGGCGCTGGGGCCGCCGCGTGCGAATCTGGTGGCACCTTCGCGCCTGTCTCGCTGCTTTCGATA
AGTCTCTAGCCATTTAAAATTTTTGATGACCTGCTGCGACGCTTTTTTTCTGGCAAGATAGTCTTGTAAA
TGCGGGCCAAGATCTGCACACTGGTATTTCGGTTTTTGGGGCCGCGGGCGGCGACGGGGCCCGTGCGTCC
CAGCGCACATGTTCGGCGAGGCGGGGCCTGCGAGCGCGGCCACCGAGAATCGGACGGGGGTAGTCTCAAG
CTGGCCGGCCTGCTCTGGTGCCTGGCCTCGCGCCGCCGTGTATCGCCCCGCCCTGGGCGGCAAGGCTGGC
CCGGTCGGCACCAGTTGCGTGAGCGGAAAGATGGCCGCTTCCCGGCCCTGCTGCAGGGAGCTCAAAATGG
AGGACGCGGCGCTCGGGAGAGCGGGCGGGTGAGTCACCCACACAAAGGAAAAGGGCCTTTCCGTCCTCAG
CCGTCGCTTCATGTGACTCCACGGAGTACCGGGCGCCGTCCAGGCACCTCGATTAGTTCTCGAGCTTTTG
GAGTACGTCGTCTTTAGGTTGGGGGGAGGGGTTTTATGCGATGGAGTTTCCCCACACTGAGTGGGTGGAG
ACTGAAGTTAGGCCAGCTTGGCACTTGATGTAATTCTCCTTGGAATTTGCCCTTTTTGAGTTTGGATCTT
GGTTCATTCTCAAGCCTCAGACAGTGGTTCAAAGTTTTTTTCTTCCATTTCAGGTGTCGTGAACCGGTTC
TAGAGCGCTGCCACCATGGCCAAAAAGCCTGAACTCACCGCGACGTCTGTCGAGAAGTTTCTGATCGAAA
AGTTCGACAGCGTGTCCGACCTGATGCAGCTCTCGGAGGGCGAAGAATCTCGTGCTTTCAGCTTCGATGT
AGGAGGGCGTGGATATGTCCTGCGGGTAAATAGCTGCGCCGATGGTTTCTACAAAGATCGTTATGTTTAT
CGGCACTTTGCATCGGCCGCGCTCCCGATTCCGGAAGTGCTTGACATTGGGGAGTTCAGCGAGAGCCTGA
CCTATTGCATCTCCCGCCGTGCACAGGGTGTCACGTTGCAAGACCTGCCTGAAACCGAACTGCCCGCTGT
TCTGCAGCCGGTCGCGGAGGCAATGGATGCGATCGCTGCGGCCGATCTTAGCCAGACGAGCGGGTTCGGC
CCATTCGGACCGCAAGGAATCGGTCAATACACTACATGGCGTGATTTCATATGCGCGATTGCTGATCCCC
ATGTGTATCACTGGCAAACTGTGATGGACGACACCGTCAGTGCGTCCGTCGCGCAGGCTCTCGATGAGCT
GATGCTTTGGGCCGAGGACTGCCCCGAAGTCCGGCACCTCGTGCACGCGGATTTCGGCTCCAACAATGTC
CTGACGGACAATGGCCGCATAACAGCGGTCATTGACTGGAGCGAGGCGATGTTCGGGGATTCCCAATACG
AGGTCGCCAACATCTTCTTCTGGAGGCCGTGGTTGGCTTGTATGGAGCAGCAGACGCGCTACTTCGAGCG
GAGGCATCCGGAGCTTGCAGGATCGCCGCGGCTCCGGGCGTATATGCTCCGCATTGGTCTTGACCAACTC
TATCAGAGCTTGGTTGACGGCAATTTCGATGATGCAGCTTGGGCGCAGGGTCGATGCGACGCAATCGTCC
GATCCGGAGCCGGGACTGTCGGGCGTACACAAATCGCCCGCAGAAGCGCGGCCGTCTGGACCGATGGCTG
TGTAGAAGTACTCGCCGATAGTGGAAACCGACGCCCCAGCACTCGTCCGAGGGCAAAGGAAGGATCCGGC
GCAACAAACTTCTCTCTGCTGAAACAAGCCGGAGATGTCGAAGAGAATCCTGGACCGATGGTGAGCAAGG
GCGAGGAGGATAACATGGCCATCATCAAGGAGTTCATGCGCTTCAAGGTGCACATGGAGGGCTCCGTGAA
CGGCCACGAGTTCGAGATCGAGGGCGAGGGCGAGGGCCGCCCCTACGAGGGCACCCAGACCGCCAAGCTG
AAGGTGACCAAGGGTGGCCCCCTGCCCTTCGCCTGGGACATCCTGTCCCCTCAGTTCATGTACGGCTCCA
AGGCCTACGTGAAGCACCCCGCCGACATCCCCGACTACTTGAAGCTGTCCTTCCCCGAGGGCTTCAAGTG
GGAGCGCGTGATGAACTTCGAGGACGGCGGCGTGGTGACCGTGACCCAGGACTCCTCCCTGCAGGACGGC
GAGTTCATCTACAAGGTGAAGCTGCGCGGCACCAACTTCCCCTCCGACGGCCCCGTAATGCAGAAGAAAA
CCATGGGCTGGGAGGCCTCCTCCGAGCGGATGTACCCCGAGGACGGCGCCCTGAAGGGCGAGATCAAGCA
GAGGCTGAAGCTGAAGGACGGCGGCCACTACGACGCTGAGGTCAAGACCACCTACAAGGCCAAGAAGCCC
GTGCAGCTGCCCGGCGCCTACAACGTCAACATCAAGTTGGACATCACCTCCCACAACGAGGACTACACCA
TCGTGGAACAGTACGAACGCGCCGAGGGCCGCCACTCCACCGGCGGCATGGACGAGCTGTACAAGTAAAC
GCGTTAAGTCGACAATCAACCTCTGGATTACAAAATTTGTGAAAGATTGACTGGTATTCTTAACTATGTT
GCTCCTTTTACGCTATGTGGATACGCTGCTTTAATGCCTTTGTATCATGCTATTGCTTCCCGTATGGCTT
TCATTTTCTCCTCCTTGTATAAATCCTGGTTGCTGTCTCTTTATGAGGAGTTGTGGCCCGTTGTCAGGCA
ACGTGGCGTGGTGTGCACTGTGTTTGCTGACGCAACCCCCACTGGTTGGGGCATTGCCACCACCTGTCAG
CTCCTTTCCGGGACTTTCGCTTTCCCCCTCCCTATTGCCACGGCGGAACTCATCGCCGCCTGCCTTGCCC
GCTGCTGGACAGGGGCTCGGCTGTTGGGCACTGACAATTCCGTGGTGTTGTCGGGGAAATCATCGTCCTT
TCCTTGGCTGCTCGCCTGTGTTGCCACCTGGATTCTGCGCGGGACGTCCTTCTGCTACGTCCCTTCGGCC
CTCAATCCAGCGGACCTTCCTTCCCGCGGCCTGCTGCCGGCTCTGCGGCCTCTTCCGCGTCTTCGCCTTC
GCCCTCAGACGAGTCGGATCTCCCTTTGGGCCGCCTCCCCGCGTCGACTTTAAGACCAATGACTTACAAG
GCAGCTGTAGATCTTAGCCACTTTTTAAAAGAAAAGGGGGGACTGGAAGGGCTAATTCACTCCCAACGAA
GACAAGATCTGCTTTTTGCTTGTACTGGGTCTCTCTGGTTAGACCAGATCTGAGCCTGGGAGCTCTCTGG
CTAACTAGGGAACCCACTGCTTAAGCCTCAATAAAGCTTGCCTTGAGTGCTTCAAGTAGTGTGTGCCCGT
CTGTTGTGTGACTCTGGTAACTAGAGATCCCTCAGACCCTTTTAGTCAGTGTGGAAAATCTCTAGCAGGG
CCCGTTTAAACCCGCTGATCAGCCTCGACTGTGCCTTCTAGTTGCCAGCCATCTGTTGTTTGCCCCTCCC
CCGTGCCTTCCTTGACCCTGGAAGGTGCCACTCCCACTGTCCTTTCCTAATAAAATGAGGAAATTGCATC
GCATTGTCTGAGTAGGTGTCATTCTATTCTGGGGGGTGGGGTGGGGCAGGACAGCAAGGGGGAGGATTGG
GAAGACAATAGCAGGCATGCTGGGGATGCGGTGGGCTCTATGGCTTCTGAGGCGGAAAGAACCAGCCATT
AATGAAAAGAACCAGCCATTAATGAATCGGCCAACGCGCGGGGAGAGGCGGTTTGCGTATTGGGCGCTCT
TCCGCTTCCTCGCTCACTGACTCGCTGCGCTCGGTCGTTCGGCTGCGGCGAGCGGTATCAGCTCACTCAA
AGGCGGTAATACGGTTATCCACAGAATCAGGGGATAACGCAGGAAAGAACATGTGAGCAAAAGGCCAGCA
AAAGGCCAGGAACCGTAAAAAGGCCGCGTTGCTGGCGTTTTTCCATAGGCTCCGCCCCCCTGACGAGCAT
CACAAAAATCGACGCTCAAGTCAGAGGTGGCGAAACCCGACAGGACTATAAAGATACCAGGCGTTTCCCC
CTGGAAGCTCCCTCGTGCGCTCTCCTGTTCCGACCCTGCCGCTTACCGGATACCTGTCCGCCTTTCTCCC
TTCGGGAAGCGTGGCGCTTTCTCATAGCTCACGCTGTAGGTATCTCAGTTCGGTGTAGGTCGTTCGCTCC
AAGCTGGGCTGTGTGCACGAACCCCCCGTTCAGCCCGACCGCTGCGCCTTATCCGGTAACTATCGTCTTG
AGTCCAACCCGGTAAGACACGACTTATCGCCACTGGCAGCAGCCACTGGTAACAGGATTAGCAGAGCGAG
GTATGTAGGCGGTGCTACAGAGTTCTTGAAGTGGTGGCCTAACTACGGCTACACTAGAAGAACAGTATTT
GGTATCTGCGCTCTGCTGAAGCCAGTTACCTTCGGAAAAAGAGTTGGTAGCTCTTGATCCGGCAAACAAA
CCACCGCTGGTAGCGGTGGTTTTTTTGTTTGCAAGCAGCAGATTACGCGCAGAAAAAAAGGATCTCAAGA
AGATCCTTTGATCTTTTCTACGGGGTCTGACGCTCAGTGGAACGAAAACTCACGTTAAGGGATTTTGGTC
ATGAGATTATCAAAAAGGATCTTCACCTAGATCCTTTTAAATTAAAAATGAAGTTTTAAATCAATCTAAA
GTATATATGAGTAAACTTGGTCTGACAGTTACCAATGCTTAATCAGTGAGGCACCTATCTCAGCGATCTG
TCTATTTCGTTCATCCATAGTTGCCTGACTCCCCGTCGTGTAGATAACTACGATACGGGAGGGCTTACCA
TCTGGCCCCAGTGCTGCAATGATACCGCGAGACCCACGCTCACCGGCTCCAGATTTATCAGCAATAAACC
AGCCAGCCGGAAGGGCCGAGCGCAGAAGTGGTCCTGCAACTTTATCCGCCTCCATCCAGTCTATTAATTG
TTGCCGGGAAGCTAGAGTAAGTAGTTCGCCAGTTAATAGTTTGCGCAACGTTGTTGCCATTGCTACAGGC
ATCGTGGTGTCACGCTCGTCGTTTGGTATGGCTTCATTCAGCTCCGGTTCCCAACGATCAAGGCGAGTTA
CATGATCCCCCATGTTGTGCAAAAAAGCGGTTAGCTCCTTCGGTCCTCCGATCGTTGTCAGAAGTAAGTT
GGCCGCAGTGTTATCACTCATGGTTATGGCAGCACTGCATAATTCTCTTACTGTCATGCCATCCGTAAGA
TGCTTTTCTGTGACTGGTGAGTACTCAACCAAGTCATTCTGAGAATAGTGTATGCGGCGACCGAGTTGCT
CTTGCCCGGCGTCAATACGGGATAATACCGCGCCACATAGCAGAACTTTAAAAGTGCTCATCATTGGAAA
ACGTTCTTCGGGGCGAAAACTCTCAAGGATCTTACCGCTGTTGAGATCCAGTTCGATGTAACCCACTCGT
GCACCCAACTGATCTTCAGCATCTTTTACTTTCACCAGCGTTTCTGGGTGAGCAAAAACAGGAAGGCAAA
ATGCCGCAAAAAAGGGAATAAGGGCGACACGGAAATGTTGAATACTCATACTCTTCCTTTTTCAATATTA
TTGAAGCATTTATCAGGGTTATTGTCTCATGAGCGGATACATATTTGAATGTATTTAGAAAAATAAACAA
ATAGGGGTTCCGCGCACATTTCCCCGAAAAGTGCCACCTGACGTCGACGGATCGGGAGATCTCCCGATCC
CCTATGGTGCACTCTCAGTACAATCTGCTCTGATGCCGCATAGTTAAGCCAGTATCTGCTCCCTGCTTGT
GTGTTGGAGGTCGCTGAGTAGTGCGCGAGCAAAATTTAAGCTACAACAAGGCAAGGCTTGACCGACAATT
GCA
